Addgene plasmid #90904: SSRP1 G9.2 gRNA
Purpose: 3rd generation lentiviral gRNA plasmid targeting human SSRP1
Depositing lab: Iain Cheeseman. Depositing organization: Whitehead Institute for Biomedical Research. Publication: Large-Scale Analysis of CRISPR/Cas9 Cell-Cycle Knockouts Reveals the Diversity of p53-Dependent Responses to Cell-Cycle Defects. McKinley KL, Cheeseman IM. Dev Cell. 2017 Feb 27;40(4):405-420.e2. doi: 10.1016/j.devcel.2017.01.012. Epub 2017 Feb 16. PubMed 28216383.
Backbone
  Vector backbone: pLenti-sgRNA
  Backbone manufacturer: Eric Lander & David Sabatini labs (Addgene plasmid #71409)
  Backbone size w/o insert (bp): 9151
  Vector type: Lentiviral, CRISPR
  Selectable markers: Puromycin
Growth in bacteria
  Bacterial resistance: Ampicillin, 100 μg/mL
  Growth temperature: 37°C
  Growth strain: NEB Stable
  Copy number: Unknown
Gene/Insert
  Gene/Insert name: SSRP1 (Guide Designation G9.2) (alt name: pKMKO series)
  gRNA/shRNA sequence: CACCgTCGACTGAGGTTGAGCCGTC
  Species: H. sapiens (human)
  Promoter: U6
  Cloning method: Restriction Enzyme; 5′ cloning site BsmBI (destroyed during cloning); 3′ cloning site BsmBI (destroyed during cloning)
  Sequencing primers: 5′ hU6-F (5'-GAGGGCCTATTTCCCATGATT-3'); 3′ EF1a-R (5'-CACGGCGACTACTGCACTTA-3')
Terms and licenses: Academic/Nonprofit Terms; Industry Terms: Not Available to Industry
Depositor comments: Please note that gRNA target sequence listed is not strictly the 20nt spacer sequence, but also contains the 5' BsmBI overhang. For more information about knockout human cell lines generated using this plasmid, please see http://cellcycleknockouts.wi.mit.edu/ .
How to cite: SSRP1 G9.2 gRNA was a gift from Iain Cheeseman (Addgene plasmid # 90904 ; http://n2t.net/addgene:90904 ; RRID:Addgene_90904)
