[The description below was written by a language model from this plasmid's Addgene catalogue record and pLannotate feature annotations shown in this document.]
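Description:
SSRP1 G9.2 gRNA is a third-generation lentiviral CRISPR guide RNA plasmid built on the pLenti-sgRNA backbone, carrying a single guide directed against human SSRP1. It is propagated in E. coli through a high-copy ColE1/pUC-type origin with ampicillin selection (AmpR, β-lactamase); an f1 origin, an SV40 origin and remnants of lac/lacZα cloning-vector sequence are also annotated. The catalogue lists the empty backbone as 9,151 bp, whereas the sequenced construct is 7,302 nt. The record does not explain the difference, although it would be consistent with loss of a stuffer fragment when the guide was cloned between the two BsmBI sites, both of which were destroyed in the process.

The viral cassette follows the standard self-inactivating design. An RSV promoter replaces the U3 region of the truncated HIV-1 5' LTR to drive Tat-independent genomic RNA production in packaging cells. It is followed by the Ψ packaging signal with a gag fragment, the Rev response element for nuclear export, a cPPT/CTS element, and a ΔU3 3' LTR that leaves the integrated provirus transcriptionally inactive at its LTRs.

Within this frame, a human U6 RNA polymerase III promoter expresses the SSRP1 spacer fused to the S. pyogenes sgRNA scaffold (annotated as a tracrRNA fragment). A separate EF-1α core promoter drives puromycin N-acetyltransferase for selecting transduced mammalian cells, with a WPRE enhancing transcript expression. No Cas9 is encoded, so the nuclease must be supplied separately. The plasmid belongs to a guide series used to generate human cell-cycle gene knockouts.
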