Features (pLannotate 1.2.2; 27 found; start..end, strand, type, name):
     20..112     +  CDS            lacI (fragment): lac repressor; lacI; The lac repressor binds to the lac operator to inhibit transcription in E. coli. This inhibition can be relieved by adding lactose or isopropyl-β-D-thiogalactopyranoside (IPTG).
    125..146     +  protein_bind   CAP binding site: CAP binding activates transcription in the presence of cAMP. E. coli catabolite activator protein
    161..191     +  promoter       lac promoter: promoter for the E. coli lac operon
    199..215     +  protein_bind   lac operator: The lac repressor binds to the lac operator to inhibit transcription in E. coli. This inhibition can be relieved by adding lactose or isopropyl-β-D-thiogalactopyranoside (IPTG). lac repressor encoded by lacI
    260..278     +  promoter       T3 promoter: promoter for bacteriophage T3 RNA polymerase
    306..532     +  promoter       RSV promoter: Rous sarcoma virus enhancer/promoter
    533..713     +  LTR            5' LTR (truncated): truncated 5' long terminal repeat (LTR) from HIV-1
    760..885     +  misc_feature   HIV-1 Ψ: packaging signal of human immunodeficiency virus type 1
    869..1232    +  CDS            HIV-1 gag (fragment): gag protein from human immunodeficiency virus 1; gag
   1378..1611    +  misc_feature   RRE: The Rev response element (RRE) of HIV-1 allows for Rev-dependent mRNA export from the nucleus to the cytoplasm.
   1988..2014    +  CDS            Rev (fragment): human immunodeficiency virus 1 (HIV-1) Rev protein; rev; enhances nuclear export of unspliced and incompletely spliced viral mRNAs
   2018..2258    +  promoter       U6 promoter: RNA polymerase III promoter for human U6 snRNA
   2306..2373    +  misc_RNA       tracrRNA (fragment): trans-activating CRISPR RNA for the Streptococcus pyogenes CRISPR/Cas9 system
   2422..2539    +  misc_feature   cPPT/CTS: central polypurine tract and central termination sequence of HIV-1
   2608..2819    +  promoter       EF-1α core promoter: core promoter for human elongation factor EF-1α
   2845..3444    +  CDS            PuroR (fragment): puromycin N-acetyltransferase; pac from Streptomyces; confers resistance to puromycin
   3460..4048    +  misc_feature   WPRE: woodchuck hepatitis virus posttranscriptional regulatory element
   4099..4118    +  misc_feature   cPPT/CTS (fragment): central polypurine tract and central termination sequence of HIV-1
   4120..4353    +  LTR            3' LTR (ΔU3): self-inactivating 3' long terminal repeat (LTR) from HIV-1
   4431..4552    +  polyA_signal   SV40 poly(A) signal: SV40 polyadenylation signal
   4592..4727    +  rep_origin     SV40 ori: SV40 origin of replication
   4748..4766    -  promoter       T7 promoter: promoter for bacteriophage T7 RNA polymerase
   4774..4929    +  CDS            lacZα (fragment): LacZα fragment of β-galactosidase; lacZ fragment
   4934..5362    +  rep_origin     f1 ori (sequence partly withheld): f1 bacteriophage origin of replication; arrow indicates direction of (+) strand synthesis
   5415..5519    +  promoter       AmpR promoter: bla
   5520..6380    +  CDS            AmpR: β-lactamase; bla; confers resistance to ampicillin, carbenicillin, and related antibiotics
   6551..7139    +  rep_origin     ori: high-copy-number ColE1/pMB1/pBR322/pUC origin of replication
>Addgene plasmid #90904 | SSRP1 G9.2 gRNA | addgene full sequence | sequence record 183159 | Addgene NGS Result
TGAGCGAGGAAGCGGAAGAGCGCCCAATACGCAAACCGCCTCTCCCCGCGCGTTGGCCGATTCATTAATG
CAGCTGGCACGACAGGTTTCCCGACTGGAAAGCGGGCAGTGAGCGCAACGCAATTAATGTGAGTTAGCTC
ACTCATTAGGCACCCCAGGCTTTACACTTTATGCTTCCGGCTCGTATGTTGTGTGGAATTGTGAGCGGAT
AACAATTTCACACAGGAAACAGCTATGACCATGATTACGCCAAGCGCGCAATTAACCCTCACTAAAGGGA
ACAAAAGCTGGAGCTGCAAGCTTAATGTAGTCTTATGCAATACTCTTGTAGTCTTGCAACATGGTAACGA
TGAGTTAGCAACATGCCTTACAAGGAGAGAAAAAGCACCGTGCATGCCGATTGGTGGAAGTAAGGTGGTA
CGATCGTGCCTTATTAGGAAGGCAACAGACGGGTCTGACATGGATTGGACGAACCACTGAATTGCCGCAT
TGCAGAGATATTGTATTTAAGTGCCTAGCTCGATACATAAACGGGTCTCTCTGGTTAGACCAGATCTGAG
CCTGGGAGCTCTCTGGCTAACTAGGGAACCCACTGCTTAAGCCTCAATAAAGCTTGCCTTGAGTGCTTCA
AGTAGTGTGTGCCCGTCTGTTGTGTGACTCTGGTAACTAGAGATCCCTCAGACCCTTTTAGTCAGTGTGG
AAAATCTCTAGCAGTGGCGCCCGAACAGGGACTTGAAAGCGAAAGGGAAACCAGAGGAGCTCTCTCGACG
CAGGACTCGGCTTGCTGAAGCGCGCACGGCAAGAGGCGAGGGGCGGCGACTGGTGAGTACGCCAAAAATT
TTGACTAGCGGAGGCTAGAAGGAGAGAGATGGGTGCGAGAGCGTCAGTATTAAGCGGGGGAGAATTAGAT
CGCGATGGGAAAAAATTCGGTTAAGGCCAGGGGGAAAGAAAAAATATAAATTAAAACATATAGTATGGGC
AAGCAGGGAGCTAGAACGATTCGCAGTTAATCCTGGCCTGTTAGAAACATCAGAAGGCTGTAGACAAATA
CTGGGACAGCTACAACCATCCCTTCAGACAGGATCAGAAGAACTTAGATCATTATATAATACAGTAGCAA
CCCTCTATTGTGTGCATCAAAGGATAGAGATAAAAGACACCAAGGAAGCTTTAGACAAGATAGAGGAAGA
GCAAAACAAAAGTAAGACCACCGCACAGCAAGCGGCCGCTGATCTTCAGACCTGGAGGAGGAGATATGAG
GGACAATTGGAGAAGTGAATTATATAAATATAAAGTAGTAAAAATTGAACCATTAGGAGTAGCACCCACC
AAGGCAAAGAGAAGAGTGGTGCAGAGAGAAAAAAGAGCAGTGGGAATAGGAGCTTTGTTCCTTGGGTTCT
TGGGAGCAGCAGGAAGCACTATGGGCGCAGCGTCAATGACGCTGACGGTACAGGCCAGACAATTATTGTC
TGGTATAGTGCAGCAGCAGAACAATTTGCTGAGGGCTATTGAGGCGCAACAGCATCTGTTGCAACTCACA
GTCTGGGGCATCAAGCAGCTCCAGGCAAGAATCCTGGCTGTGGAAAGATACCTAAAGGATCAACAGCTCC
TGGGGATTTGGGGTTGCTCTGGAAAACTCATTTGCACCACTGCTGTGCCTTGGAATGCTAGTTGGAGTAA
TAAATCTCTGGAACAGATTTGGAATCACACGACCTGGATGGAGTGGGACAGAGAAATTAACAATTACACA
AGCTTAATACACTCCTTAATTGAAGAATCGCAAAACCAGCAAGAAAAGAATGAACAAGAATTATTGGAAT
TAGATAAATGGGCAAGTTTGTGGAATTGGTTTAACATAACAAATTGGCTGTGGTATATAAAATTATTCAT
AATGATAGTAGGAGGCTTGGTAGGTTTAAGAATAGTTTTTGCTGTACTTTCTATAGTGAATAGAGTTAGG
CAGGGATATTCACCATTATCGTTTCAGACCCACCTCCCAACCCCGAGGGGACCCAGAGAGGGCCTATTTC
CCATGATTCCTTCATATTTGCATATACGATACAAGGCTGTTAGAGAGATAATTAGAATTAATTTGACTGT
AAACACAAAGATATTAGTACAAAATACGTGACGTAGAAAGTAATAATTTCTTGGGTAGTTTGCAGTTTTA
AAATTATGTTTTAAAATGGACTATCATATGCTTACCGTAACTTGAAAGTATTTCGATTTCTTGGCTTTAT
ATATCTTGTGGAAAGGACGAAACACCGTCGACTGAGGTTGAGCCGTCGTTTAAGAGCTATGCTGGAAACA
GCATAGCAAGTTTAAATAAGGCTAGTCCGTTATCAACTTGAAAAAGTGGCACCGAGTCGGTGCTTTTTTT
GAATTCTAGATCTTGAGACAAATGGCAGTATTCATCCACAATTTTAAAAGAAAAGGGGGGATTGGGGGGT
ACAGTGCAGGGGAAAGAATAGTAGACATAATAGCAACAGACATACAAACTAAAGAATTACAAAAACAAAT
TACAAAAATTCAAAATTTTCGGGTTTATTACAGGGACAGCAGAGATCCACTTTGGCGCCGGCTCGAGTGG
CTCCGGTGCCCGTCAGTGGGCAGAGCGCACATCGCCCACAGTCCCCGAGAAGTTGGGGGGAGGGGTCGGC
AATTGAACCGGTGCCTAGAGAAGGTGGCGCGGGGTAAACTGGGAAAGTGATGTCGTGTACTGGCTCCGCC
TTTTTCCCGAGGGTGGGGGAGAACCGTATATAAGTGCAGTAGTCGCCGTGAACGTTCTTTTTCGCAACGG
GTTTGCCGCCAGAACACAGGTGTCGTGACGCGGGATCCGCCACCATGACCGAGTACAAGCCCACGGTGCG
CCTCGCCACCCGCGACGACGTCCCCAGGGCCGTACGCACCCTCGCCGCCGCGTTCGCCGACTACCCCGCC
ACGCGCCACACCGTCGATCCGGACCGCCACATCGAGCGGGTCACCGAGCTGCAAGAACTCTTCCTCACGC
GCGTCGGGCTCGACATCGGCAAGGTGTGGGTCGCGGACGACGGCGCCGCGGTGGCGGTCTGGACCACGCC
GGAGAGCGTCGAAGCGGGGGCGGTGTTCGCCGAGATCGGCCCGCGCATGGCCGAGTTGAGCGGTTCCCGG
CTGGCCGCGCAGCAACAGATGGAAGGCCTCCTGGCGCCGCACCGGCCCAAGGAGCCCGCGTGGTTCCTGG
CCACCGTCGGAGTCTCGCCCGACCACCAGGGCAAGGGTCTGGGCAGCGCCGTCGTGCTCCCCGGAGTGGA
GGCGGCCGAGCGCGCCGGGGTGCCCGCCTTCCTGGAGACCTCCGCGCCCCGCAACCTCCCCTTCTACGAG
CGGCTCGGCTTCACCGTCACCGCCGACGTCGAGGTGCCCGAAGGACCGCGCACCTGGTGCATGACCCGCA
AGCCCGGTGCCTGAACGCGTTAAGTCGACAATCAACCTCTGGATTACAAAATTTGTGAAAGATTGACTGG
TATTCTTAACTATGTTGCTCCTTTTACGCTATGTGGATACGCTGCTTTAATGCCTTTGTATCATGCTATT
GCTTCCCGTATGGCTTTCATTTTCTCCTCCTTGTATAAATCCTGGTTGCTGTCTCTTTATGAGGAGTTGT
GGCCCGTTGTCAGGCAACGTGGCGTGGTGTGCACTGTGTTTGCTGACGCAACCCCCACTGGTTGGGGCAT
TGCCACCACCTGTCAGCTCCTTTCCGGGACTTTCGCTTTCCCCCTCCCTATTGCCACGGCGGAACTCATC
GCCGCCTGCCTTGCCCGCTGCTGGACAGGGGCTCGGCTGTTGGGCACTGACAATTCCGTGGTGTTGTCGG
GGAAATCATCGTCCTTTCCTTGGCTGCTCGCCTGTGTTGCCACCTGGATTCTGCGCGGGACGTCCTTCTG
CTACGTCCCTTCGGCCCTCAATCCAGCGGACCTTCCTTCCCGCGGCCTGCTGCCGGCTCTGCGGCCTCTT
CCGCGTCTTCGCCTTCGCCCTCAGACGAGTCGGATCTCCCTTTGGGCCGCCTCCCCGCGTCGACTTTAAG
ACCAATGACTTACAAGGCAGCTGTAGATCTTAGCCACTTTTTAAAAGAAAAGGGGGGACTGGAAGGGCTA
ATTCACTCCCAACGAAGACAAGATCTGCTTTTTGCTTGTACTGGGTCTCTCTGGTTAGACCAGATCTGAG
CCTGGGAGCTCTCTGGCTAACTAGGGAACCCACTGCTTAAGCCTCAATAAAGCTTGCCTTGAGTGCTTCA
AGTAGTGTGTGCCCGTCTGTTGTGTGACTCTGGTAACTAGAGATCCCTCAGACCCTTTTAGTCAGTGTGG
AAAATCTCTAGCAGTACGTATAGTAGTTCATGTCATCTTATTATTCAGTATTTATAACTTGCAAAGAAAT
GAATATCAGAGAGTGAGAGGAACTTGTTTATTGCAGCTTATAATGGTTACAAATAAAGCAATAGCATCAC
AAATTTCACAAATAAAGCATTTTTTTCACTGCATTCTAGTTGTGGTTTGTCCAAACTCATCAATGTATCT
TATCATGTCTGGCTCTAGCTATCCCGCCCCTAACTCCGCCCATCCCGCCCCTAACTCCGCCCAGTTCCGC
CCATTCTCCGCCCCATGGCTGACTAATTTTTTTTATTTATGCAGAGGCCGAGGCCGCCTCGGCCTCTGAG
CTATTCCAGAAGTAGTGAGGAGGCTTTTTTGGAGGCCTAGGGACGTACCCAATTCGCCCTATAGTGAGTC
GTATTACGCGCGCTCACTGGCCGTCGTTTTACAACGTCGTGACTGGGAAAACCCTGGCGTTACCCAACTT
AATCGCCTTGCAGCACATCCCCCTTTCGCCAGCTGGCGTAATAGCGAAGAGGCCCGCACCGATCGCCCTT
CCCAACAGTTGCGCAGCCTGAATGGCGAATGGG
[124 nt withheld, positions 4934-5057]
C
[91 nt withheld, positions 5059-5149]
A
[49 nt withheld, positions 5151-5199]
CCTTTGACGTTGGAGTCCACGTTCTTT
[37 nt withheld, positions 5227-5263]
ACCCTATCTCGGTCTATTCTTTTGATTTATAAGGGATTTTGCCGATTTCGGCCTATTGGTTAAAAAATGA
GCTGATTTAACAAAAATTTAACGCGAATTTTAACAAAATATTAACGCTTACAATTTAGGTGGCACTTTTC
GGGGAAATGTGCGCGGAACCCCTATTTGTTTATTTTTCTAAATACATTCAAATATGTATCCGCTCATGAG
ACAATAACCCTGATAAATGCTTCAATAATATTGAAAAAGGAAGAGTATGAGTATTCAACATTTCCGTGTC
GCCCTTATTCCCTTTTTTGCGGCATTTTGCCTTCCTGTTTTTGCTCACCCAGAAACGCTGGTGAAAGTAA
AAGATGCTGAAGATCAGTTGGGTGCACGAGTGGGTTACATCGAACTGGATCTCAACAGCGGTAAGATCCT
TGAGAGTTTTCGCCCCGAAGAACGTTTTCCAATGATGAGCACTTTTAAAGTTCTGCTATGTGGCGCGGTA
TTATCCCGTATTGACGCCGGGCAAGAGCAACTCGGTCGCCGCATACACTATTCTCAGAATGACTTGGTTG
AGTACTCACCAGTCACAGAAAAGCATCTTACGGATGGCATGACAGTAAGAGAATTATGCAGTGCTGCCAT
AACCATGAGTGATAACACTGCGGCCAACTTACTTCTGACAACGATCGGAGGACCGAAGGAGCTAACCGCT
TTTTTGCACAACATGGGGGATCATGTAACTCGCCTTGATCGTTGGGAACCGGAGCTGAATGAAGCCATAC
CAAACGACGAGCGTGACACCACGATGCCTGTAGCAATGGCAACAACGTTGCGCAAACTATTAACTGGCGA
ACTACTTACTCTAGCTTCCCGGCAACAATTAATAGACTGGATGGAGGCGGATAAAGTTGCAGGACCACTT
CTGCGCTCGGCCCTTCCGGCTGGCTGGTTTATTGCTGATAAATCTGGAGCCGGTGAGCGTGGGTCTCGCG
GTATCATTGCAGCACTGGGGCCAGATGGTAAGCCCTCCCGTATCGTAGTTATCTACACGACGGGGAGTCA
GGCAACTATGGATGAACGAAATAGACAGATCGCTGAGATAGGTGCCTCACTGATTAAGCATTGGTAACTG
TCAGACCAAGTTTACTCATATATACTTTAGATTGATTTAAAACTTCATTTTTAATTTAAAAGGATCTAGG
TGAAGATCCTTTTTGATAATCTCATGACCAAAATCCCTTAACGTGAGTTTTCGTTCCACTGAGCGTCAGA
CCCCGTAGAAAAGATCAAAGGATCTTCTTGAGATCCTTTTTTTCTGCGCGTAATCTGCTGCTTGCAAACA
AAAAAACCACCGCTACCAGCGGTGGTTTGTTTGCCGGATCAAGAGCTACCAACTCTTTTTCCGAAGGTAA
CTGGCTTCAGCAGAGCGCAGATACCAAATACTGTTCTTCTAGTGTAGCCGTAGTTAGGCCACCACTTCAA
GAACTCTGTAGCACCGCCTACATACCTCGCTCTGCTAATCCTGTTACCAGTGGCTGCTGCCAGTGGCGAT
AAGTCGTGTCTTACCGGGTTGGACTCAAGACGATAGTTACCGGATAAGGCGCAGCGGTCGGGCTGAACGG
GGGGTTCGTGCACACAGCCCAGCTTGGAGCGAACGACCTACACCGAACTGAGATACCTACAGCGTGAGCT
ATGAGAAAGCGCCACGCTTCCCGAAGGGAGAAAGGCGGACAGGTATCCGGTAAGCGGCAGGGTCGGAACA
GGAGAGCGCACGAGGGAGCTTCCAGGGGGAAACGCCTGGTATCTTTATAGTCCTGTCGGGTTTCGCCACC
TCTGACTTGAGCGTCGATTTTTGTGATGCTCGTCAGGGGGGCGGAGCCTATGGAAAAACGCCAGCAACGC
GGCCTTTTTACGGTTCCTGGCCTTTTGCTGGCCTTTTGCTCACATGTTCTTTCCTGCGTTATCCCCTGAT
TCTGTGGATAACCGTATTACCGCCTTTGAGTGAGCTGATACCGCTCGCCGCAGCCGAACGACCGAGCGCA
GCGAGTCAG
